Addgene plasmid #69611: pBS-L1PA1CH_blast rescue
Purpose: Expresses a blasticidin tagged codon optimized L1PA1 designed to recover inserts
Depositing lab: Astrid Roy-Engel. Depositing organization: Tulane University.
Backbone
  Vector backbone: pBluescript
  Backbone size w/o insert (bp): 3530
  Total vector size (bp): 11679
  Vector type: Mammalian Expression
  Selectable markers: Blasticidin ; detects retrotransposition not the plasmid
Growth in bacteria
  Bacterial resistance: Ampicillin, 100 μg/mL
  Growth temperature: 37°C
  Growth strain: DH5alpha
  Growth instructions: Any standard E.coli strain should work fine
  Copy number: High Copy
Gene/Insert
  Gene/Insert name: L1PA1 (alt names: LINE-1 PA1 subfamily; L1HS; L1RP)
  Species: H. sapiens (human)
  Insert size (bp): 8533
  Promoter: CMV
  Tag / fusion protein: blast rescue cassette
  Cloning method: Unknown
  Sequencing primers: 5′ AGGCGTGTACGGTGGGAGGTCTA
Terms and licenses: Academic/Nonprofit Terms; Industry Terms: Not Available to Industry
Depositor comments: The blast rescue cassette was commercially synthesized and cloned into the EcoRI-NotI sites of L1PA1CHmneo to swap the mneo cassette with the blast rescue cassette sequence
How to cite: pBS-L1PA1CH_blast rescue was a gift from Astrid Roy-Engel (Addgene plasmid # 69611 ; http://n2t.net/addgene:69611 ; RRID:Addgene_69611)
