[The description below was written by a language model from this plasmid's Addgene catalogue record.]
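Description:
pBS-L1PA1CH_blast rescue is a mammalian expression plasmid of about 11.7 kb built on a pBluescript backbone, propagated in standard E. coli strains as a high-copy plasmid under ampicillin selection. Its roughly 8.5 kb insert is a codon-optimized version of the human LINE-1 element L1PA1 (also referred to as L1HS or L1RP), the youngest and retrotransposition-competent L1 subfamily, expressed from a CMV promoter rather than relying on the element's native regulatory sequence.

The L1 element is tagged with a "blast rescue" cassette, which was commercially synthesized and swapped in between the EcoRI and NotI sites of the parental L1PA1CHmneo construct, replacing its mneo retrotransposition indicator. The record notes that blasticidin resistance reports retrotransposition and not the presence of the plasmid. This is the standard logic of L1 indicator cassettes, in which the marker becomes functional only after the L1 transcript has been processed, reverse transcribed and integrated into the genome, so resistant colonies represent new insertion events. The "rescue" design is intended to allow those de novo insertions to be recovered from the genomic DNA of resistant cells, typically by recircularizing fragments and propagating them in bacteria. However, the record does not list the individual components of the cassette (such as a bacterial origin, promoters or intron), and no feature table is provided to confirm them. The construct is suited to cell-culture retrotransposition assays, where both the frequency of L1 insertion and the sequence and genomic location of individual inserts are of interest.
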