>Addgene plasmid #69611 | pBS-L1PA1CH_blast rescue | addgene partial sequence | sequence record 125464 | ffLuc-R2 5'-AGGCCCTAAAACATTGCCAC-3'
CAGTTTCTTCACCCCCAACCCCAGTATCTTCAAACAGCTCACACCCTGCTGTGCTCAGATCAATACTCAG
TTGTCTAAGTTGCCTCGATACTAAAGGCAACAGTGCTGAAACATCTCCTGGACTCACCTGGCAACCTGAC
TTGTATCGTCGCGATCGGAAATGAGAACAGGGGCATCTTGAGCCCCTGCGGACGGTGCCGACAGGTGCTT
CTCGATCTGCATCCTGGGATCAAAGCCATAGTGAAGGACAGTGATGGACAGCCGACGGCAGTTGGGATTC
GTGAATTGCTGCCCTCTGGTTATGTGTGGGAGGGCTAAGGGGATCGGCAATAAAAAGACAGAATAAAACG
CACGGGTGTTGGGTCGTTTGTTCGGCCGGCCAGCTAGGAATTCTTAGTTGCCGCCGATCAGGCTGAAGAT
CCGGTGCTTGGTCTTCTGCTCCTGGCTCAGCTTGCTCAGGATGATGGTCTCCAGCTTCATCCAGGTGCCC
ACGAAGCTGATGAACTCGTCGTTCTTGATGGCGGCGTAGTACTCCATAGTGTAGATGTGCCACATCTTCT
TGATCCAGTCGATCATGGTGGGGCACTTGGGCTGGTTCCAGGTCTTGGCGATGGTGAACAGGGCGGCGAT
GAACATCCGGGTGCAGGTGTCCTTGTAGCAGCAGCTCTTGTACTCGTTGGGGTAGATGCCCAGCAGGGGG
ATGGCGGGGTCGAAGGGGATCTCCAGCTCCAGGTCCCGCAGGAACCGCCACACGCTCTTCCACAGGGGCT
GCACCAGCTTGCAGTCCCACCAGCAGTGCAGCAGGGTGCCGATCTCGCCGCAGCCCCGCCAGCATCGGTT
GTTGCCGCTCTTCTTGATGATGGCCATCCGCACGGGGGTCAGGTGATACCGCATGGTGGTCTTGATCTGC
ATCTCCCGGATGGCCAGGCTGCTGCTGCACTTCTTCATGTGCTTCTTGGCGGCGTAGATGTCCTCCTTGC
TGAAGTGCCGGTTCATGTCCTTGGCCCACTTCTTGATGGGGTTGTTGGTCTTCTTCTTG
