>Addgene plasmid #69611 | pBS-L1PA1CH_blast rescue | addgene partial sequence | sequence record 125465 | CMV-F 5'-CGCAAATGGGCGGTAGGCGTG-3'
GCAGAGCTCGTTTAGTGAACCGTCAGATCTCTAGAAGCTGGGTACCAGCTGCTAGCTAAAACCACAAAGA
TGGGCAAGAAGCAGAACCGCAAGACCGGCAACAGCAAGACCCAGAGCGCCAGCCCCCCCCCCAAGGAGCG
CAGCAGCAGCCCCGCCACCGAGCAGAGCTGGATGGAGAACGACTTCGACGAGCTGCGCGAGGAGGGCTTC
CGCCGCAGCAACTACAGCGAGCTGCGCGAGGACATCCAGACCAAGGGCAAGGAGGTGGAGAACTTCGAGA
AGAACCTGGAGGAGTGCATCACCCGCATCACCAACACCGAGAAGTGCCTGAAGGAGCTGATGGAGCTGAA
GACCAAGGCCCGCGAGCTGCGCGAGGAGTGCCGCAGCCTGCGCAGCCGCTGCGACCAGCTGGAGGAGCGC
GTGAGCGCAATGGAGGACGAGATGAACGAGATGAAGCGCGAGGGCAAGTTCCGCGAGAAGCGCATCAAGC
GCAACGAGCAGAGCCTCCAGGAGATATGGGACTACGTGAAGCGCCCCAACCTGCGCCTGATCGGCGTGCC
CGAGAGCGACGTGGAGAACGGCACCAAGCTGGAGAACACCCTACAGGACATCATCCAGGAGAACTTCCCC
AACCTGGCCCGCCAGGCCAACGTGCAGATCCAGGAGATCCAGCGCACCCCCCAGCGCTACAGCAGCCGCC
GCGCCACCCCCCGCCACATCATCGTGCGCTTCACCAAGGTGGAGATGAAGGAGAAGATGCTGCGCGCCGC
CCGCGAGAAGGGCCGGGTTACCCTGAAGGGCAAGCCCATCCGCCTGACCGCCGACCTGAGCGCCGAGACC
CTACAGGCCCGCCGCGAGTGGGGGCCAATCTTCAACATCCTGAAGGAGAAGAACTTCCAGCCCCGCATCA
GCTACCCCGCCAAGCTGAGCTTCATCAGCGAGGGCGAGATCAAATACTTCATCGACAAGCAGATGCTGCG
CGACTTCGTGACCACCCGCCCCGCCCTGAAGGAGCTGCTGAAGGAGGCCCTGAACATGGA
